>Addgene plasmid #197965 | pC1300_pUB10_pco-nCASphi_E9t_V2_U6_AtPDS3_gRNA10 | addgene full sequence | sequence record 394124 | Addgene NGS Result
ATGGTCATAGCTGTTTCCTGTGTGAAATTGTTATCCGCTCACAATTCCACACAACATACGAGCCGGAAGC
ATAAAGTGTAAAGCCTGGGGTGCCTAATGAGTGAGCTAACTCACATTAATTGCGTTGCGCTCACTGCCCG
CTTTCCAGTCGGGAAACCTGTCGTGCCAGCTGCATTAATGAATCGGCCAACGCGCGGGGAGAGGCGGTTT
GCGTATTGGCTAGAGCAGCTTGCCAACATGGTGGAGCACGACACTCTCGTCTACTCCAAGAATATCAAAG
ATACAGTCTCAGAAGACCAAAGGGCTATTGAGACTTTTCAACAAAGGGTAATATCGGGAAACCTCCTCGG
ATTCCATTGCCCAGCTATCTGTCACTTCATCAAAAGGACAGTAGAAAAGGAAGGTGGCACCTACAAATGC
CATCATTGCGATAAAGGAAAGGCTATCGTTCAAGATGCCTCTGCCGACAGTGGTCCCAAAGATGGACCCC
CACCCACGAGGAGCATCGTGGAAAAAGAAGACGTTCCAACCACGTCTTCAAAGCAAGTGGATTGATGTGA
ACATGGTGGAGCACGACACTCTCGTCTACTCCAAGAATATCAAAGATACAGTCTCAGAAGACCAAAGGGC
TATTGAGACTTTTCAACAAAGGGTAATATCGGGAAACCTCCTCGGATTCCATTGCCCAGCTATCTGTCAC
TTCATCAAAAGGACAGTAGAAAAGGAAGGTGGCACCTACAAATGCCATCATTGCGATAAAGGAAAGGCTA
TCGTTCAAGATGCCTCTGCCGACAGTGGTCCCAAAGATGGACCCCCACCCACGAGGAGCATCGTGGAAAA
AGAAGACGTTCCAACCACGTCTTCAAAGCAAGTGGATTGATGTGATATCTCCACTGACGTAAGGGATGAC
GCACAATCCCACTATCCTTCGCAAGACCCTTCCTCTATATAAGGAAGTTCATTTCATTTGGAGAGGACAC
GCTGAAATCACCAGTCTCTCTCTACAAATCTATCTCTCTCGAGCTTTCGCAGATCCGGGGGGCAATGAGA
TATGAAAAAGCCTGAACTCACCGCGACGTCTGTCGAGAAGTTTCTGATCGAAAAGTTCGACAGCGTCTCC
GACCTGATGCAGCTCTCGGAGGGCGAAGAATCTCGTGCTTTCAGCTTCGATGTAGGAGGGCGTGGATATG
TCCTGCGGGTAAATAGCTGCGCCGATGGTTTCTACAAAGATCGTTATGTTTATCGGCACTTTGCATCGGC
CGCGCTCCCGATTCCGGAAGTGCTTGACATTGGGGAGTTTAGCGAGAGCCTGACCTATTGCATCTCCCGC
CGTTCACAGGGTGTCACGTTGCAAGACCTGCCTGAAACCGAACTGCCCGCTGTTCTACAACCGGTCGCGG
AGGCTATGGATGCGATCGCTGCGGCCGATCTTAGCCAGACGAGCGGGTTCGGCCCATTCGGACCGCAAGG
AATCGGTCAATACACTACATGGCGTGATTTCATATGCGCGATTGCTGATCCCCATGTGTATCACTGGCAA
ACTGTGATGGACGACACCGTCAGTGCGTCCGTCGCGCAGGCTCTCGATGAGCTGATGCTTTGGGCCGAGG
ACTGCCCCGAAGTCCGGCACCTCGTGCACGCGGATTTCGGCTCCAACAATGTCCTGACGGACAATGGCCG
CATAACAGCGGTCATTGACTGGAGCGAGGCGATGTTCGGGGATTCCCAATACGAGGTCGCCAACATCTTC
TTCTGGAGGCCGTGGTTGGCTTGTATGGAGCAGCAGACGCGCTACTTCGAGCGGAGGCATCCGGAGCTTG
CAGGATCGCCACGACTCCGGGCGTATATGCTCCGCATTGGTCTTGACCAACTCTATCAGAGCTTGGTTGA
CGGCAATTTCGATGATGCAGCTTGGGCGCAGGGTCGATGCGACGCAATCGTCCGATCCGGAGCCGGGACT
GTCGGGCGTACACAAATCGCCCGCAGAAGCGCGGCCGTCTGGACCGATGGCTGTGTAGAAGTACTCGCCG
ATAGTGGAAACCGACGCCCCAGCACTCGTCCGAGGGCAAAGAAATAGAGTAGATGCCGACCGGGATCTGT
CGATCGACAAGCTCGAGTTTCTCCATAATAATGTGTGAGTAGTTCCCAGATAAGGGAATTAGGGTTCCTA
TAGGGTTTCGCTCATGTGTTGAGCATATAAGAAACCCTTAGTATGTATTTGTATTTGTAAAATACTTCTA
TCAATAAAATTTCTAATTCCTAAAACCAAAATCCAGTACTAAAATCCAGATCCCCCGAATTAATTCGGCG
TTAATTCAGTACATTAAAAACGTCCGCAATGTGTTATTAAGTTGTCTAAGCGTCAATTTGTTTACACCAC
AATATATCCTGCCACCAGCCAGCCAACAGCTCCCCGACCGGCAGCTCGGCACAAAATCACCACTCGATAC
AGGCAGCCCATCAGTCCGGGACGGCGTCAGCGGGAGAGCCGTTGTAAGGCGGCAGACTTTGCTCATGTTA
CCGATGCTATTCGGAAGAACGGCAACTAAGCTGCCGGGTTTGAAACACGGATGATCTCGCGGAGGGTAGC
ATGTTGATTGTAACGATGACAGAGCGTTGCTGCCTGTGATCACCGCGGTTTCAAAATCGGCTCCGTCGAT
ACTATGTTATACGCCAACTTTGAAAACAACTTTGAAAAAGCTGTTTTCTGGTATTTAAGGTTTTAGAATG
CAAGGAACAGTGAATTGGAGTTCGTCTTGTTATAATTAGCTTCTTGGGGTATCTTTAAATACTGTAGAAA
AGAGGAAGGAAATAATAAATGGCTAAAATGAGAATATCACCGGAATTGAAAAAACTGATCGAAAAATACC
GCTGCGTAAAAGATACGGAAGGAATGTCTCCTGCTAAGGTATATAAGCTGGTGGGAGAAAATGAAAACCT
ATATTTAAAAATGACGGACAGCCGGTATAAAGGGACCACCTATGATGTGGAACGGGAAAAGGACATGATG
CTATGGCTGGAAGGAAAGCTGCCTGTTCCAAAGGTCCTGCACTTTGAACGGCATGATGGCTGGAGCAATC
TGCTCATGAGTGAGGCCGATGGCGTCCTTTGCTCGGAAGAGTATGAAGATGAACAAAGCCCTGAAAAGAT
TATCGAGCTGTATGCGGAGTGCATCAGGCTCTTTCACTCCATCGACATATCGGATTGTCCCTATACGAAT
AGCTTAGACAGCCGCTTAGCCGAATTGGATTACTTACTGAATAACGATCTGGCCGATGTGGATTGCGAAA
ACTGGGAAGAAGACACTCCATTTAAAGATCCGCGCGAGCTGTATGATTTTTTAAAGACGGAAAAGCCCGA
AGAGGAACTTGTCTTTTCCCACGGCGACCTGGGAGACAGCAACATCTTTGTGAAAGATGGCAAAGTAAGT
GGCTTTATTGATCTTGGGAGAAGCGGCAGGGCGGACAAGTGGTATGACATTGCCTTCTGCGTCCGGTCGA
TCAGGGAGGATATCGGGGAAGAACAGTATGTCGAGCTATTTTTTGACTTACTGGGGATCAAGCCTGATTG
GGAGAAAATAAAATATTATATTTTACTGGATGAATTGTTTTAGTACCTAGAATGCATGACCAAAATCCCT
TAACGTGAGTTTTCGTTCCACTGAGCGTCAGACCCCGTAGAAAAGATCAAAGGATCTTCTTGAGATCCTT
TTTTTCTGCGCGTAATCTGCTGCTTGCAAACAAAAAAACCACCGCTACCAGCGGTGGTTTGTTTGCCGGA
TCAAGAGCTACCAACTCTTTTTCCGAAGGTAACTGGCTTCAGCAGAGCGCAGATACCAAATACTGTCCTT
CTAGTGTAGCCGTAGTTAGGCCACCACTTCAAGAACTCTGTAGCACCGCCTACATACCTCGCTCTGCTAA
TCCTGTTACCAGTGGCTGCTGCCAGTGGCGATAAGTCGTGTCTTACCGGGTTGGACTCAAGACGATAGTT
ACCGGATAAGGCGCAGCGGTCGGGCTGAACGGGGGGTTCGTGCACACAGCCCAGCTTGGAGCGAACGACC
TACACCGAACTGAGATACCTACAGCGTGAGCTATGAGAAAGCGCCACGCTTCCCGAAGGGAGAAAGGCGG
ACAGGTATCCGGTAAGCGGCAGGGTCGGAACAGGAGAGCGCACGAGGGAGCTTCCAGGGGGAAACGCCTG
GTATCTTTATAGTCCTGTCGGGTTTCGCCACCTCTGACTTGAGCGTCGATTTTTGTGATGCTCGTCAGGG
GGGCGGAGCCTATGGAAAAACGCCAGCAACGCGGCCTTTTTACGGTTCCTGGCCTTTTGCTGGCCTTTTG
CTCACATGTTCTTTCCTGCGTTATCCCCTGATTCTGTGGATAACCGTATTACCGCCTTTGAGTGAGCTGA
TACCGCTCGCCGCAGCCGAACGACCGAGCGCAGCGAGTCAGTGAGCGAGGAAGCGGAAGAGCGCCTGATG
CGGTATTTTCTCCTTACGCATCTGTGCGGTATTTCACACCGCATATGGTGCACTCTCAGTACAATCTGCT
CTGATGCCGCATAGTTAAGCCAGTATACACTCCGCTATCGCTACGTGACTGGGTCATGGCTGCGCCCCGA
CACCCGCCAACACCCGCTGACGCGCCCTGACGGGCTTGTCTGCTCCCGGCATCCGCTTACAGACAAGCTG
TGACCGTCTCCGGGAGCTGCATGTGTCAGAGGTTTTCACCGTCATCACCGAAACGCGCGAGGCAGGGTGC
CTTGATGTGGGCGCCGGCGGTCGAGTGGCGACGGCGCGGCTTGTCCGCGCCCTGGTAGATTGCCTGGCCG
TAGGCCAGCCATTTTTGAGCGGCCAGCGGCCGCGATAGGCCGACGCGAAGCGGCGGGGCGTAGGGAGCGC
AGCGACCGAAGGGTAGGCGCTTTTTGCAGCTCTTCGGCTGTGCGCTGGCCAGACAGTTATGCACAGGCCA
GGCGGGTTTTAAGAGTTTTAATAAGTTTTAAAGAGTTTTAGGCGGAAAAATCGCCTTTTTTCTCTTTTAT
ATCAGTCACTTACATGTGTGACCGGTTCCCAATGTACGGCTTTGGGTTCCCAATGTACGGGTTCCGGTTC
CCAATGTACGGCTTTGGGTTCCCAATGTACGTGCTATCCACAGGAAAGAGACCTTTTCGACCTTTTTCCC
CTGCTAGGGCAATTTGCCCTAGCATCTGCTCCGTACATTAGGAACCGGCGGATGCTTCGCCCTCGATCAG
GTTGCGGTAGCGCATGACTAGGATCGGGCCAGCCTGCCCCGCCTCCTCCTTCAAATCGTACTCCGGCAGG
TCATTTGACCCGATCAGCTTGCGCACGGTGAAACAGAACTTCTTGAACTCTCCGGCGCTGCCACTGCGTT
CGTAGATCGTCTTGAACAACCATCTGGCTTCTGCCTTGCCTGCGGCGCGGCGTGCCAGGCGGTAGAGAAA
ACGGCCGATGCCGGGATCGATCAAAAAGTAATCGGGGTGAACCGTCAGCACGTCCGGGTTCTTGCCTTCT
GTGATCTCGCGGTACATCCAATCAGCTAGCTCGATCTCGATGTACTCCGGCCGCCCGGTTTCGCTCTTTA
CGATCTTGTAGCGGCTAATCAAGGCTTCACCCTCGGATACCGTCACCAGGCGGCCGTTCTTGGCCTTCTT
CGTACGCTGCATGGCAACGTGCGTGGTGTTTAACCGAATGCAGGTTTCTACCAGGTCGTCTTTCTGCTTT
CCGCCATCGGCTCGCCGGCAGAACTTGAGTACGTCCGCAACGTGTGGACGGAACACGCGGCCGGGCTTGT
CTCCCTTCCCTTCCCGGTATCGGTTCATGGATTCGGTTAGATGGGAAACCGCCATCAGTACCAGGTCGTA
ATCCCACACACTGGCCATGCCGGCCGGCCCTGCGGAAACCTCTACGTGCCCGTCTGGAAGCTCGTAGCGG
ATCACCTCGCCAGCTCGTCGGTCACGCTTCGACAGACGGAAAACGGCCACGTCCATGATGCTGCGACTAT
CGCGGGTGCCCACGTCATAGAGCATCGGAACGAAAAAATCTGGTTGCTCGTCGCCCTTGGGCGGCTTCCT
AATCGACGGCGCACCGGCTGCCGGCGGTTGCCGGGATTCTTTGCGGATTCGATCAGCGGCCGCTTGCCAC
GATTCACCGGGGCGTGCTTCTGCCTCGATGCGTTGCCGCTGGGCGGCCTGCGCGGCCTTCAACTTCTCCA
CCAGGTCATCACCCAGCGCCGCGCCGATTTGTACCGGGCCGGATGGTTTGCGACCGCTCACGCCGATTCC
TCGGGCTTGGGGGTTCCAGTGCCATTGCAGGGCCGGCAGGCAACCCAGCCGCTTACGCCTGGCCAACCGC
CCGTTCCTCCACACATGGGGCATTCCACGGCGTCGGTGCCTGGTTGTTCTTGATTTTCCATGCCGCCTCC
TTTAGCCGCTAAAATTCATCTACTCATTTATTCATTTGCTCATTTACTCTGGTAGCTGCGCGATGTATTC
AGATAGCAGCTCGGTAATGGTCTTGCCTTGGCGTACCGCGTACATCTTCAGCTTGGTGTGATCCTCCGCC
GGCAACTGAAAGTTGACCCGCTTCATGGCTGGCGTGTCTGCCAGGCTGGCCAACGTTGCAGCCTTGCTGC
TGCGTGCGCTCGGACGGCCGGCACTTAGCGTGTTTGTGCTTTTGCTCATTTTCTCTTTACCTCATTAACT
CAAATGAGTTTTGATTTAATTTCAGCGGCCAGCGCCTGGACCTCGCGGGCAGCGTCGCCCTCGGGTTCTG
ATTCAAGAACGGTTGTGCCGGCGGCGGCAGTGCCTGGGTAGCTCACGCGCTGCGTGATACGGGACTCAAG
AATGGGCAGCTCGTACCCGGCCAGCGCCTCGGCAACCTCACCGCCGATGCGCGTGCCTTTGATCGCCCGC
GACACGACAAAGGCCGCTTGTAGCCTTCCATCCGTGACCTCAATGCGCTGCTTAACCAGCTCCACCAGGT
CGGCGGTGGCCCATATGTCGTAAGGGCTTGGCTGCACCGGAATCAGCACGAAGTCGGCTGCCTTGATCGC
GGACACAGCCAAGTCCGCCGCCTGGGGCGCTCCGTCGATCACTACGAAGTCGCGCCGGCCGATGGCCTTC
ACGTCGCGGTCAATCGTCGGGCGGTCGATGCCGACAACGGTTAGCGGTTGATCTTCCCGCACGGCCGCCC
AATCGCGGGCACTGCCCTGGGGATCGGAATCGACTAACAGAACATCGGCCCCGGCGAGTTGCAGGGCGCG
GGCTAGATGGGTTGCGATGGTCGTCTTGCCTGACCCGCCTTTCTGGTTAAGTACAGCGATAACCTTCATG
CGTTCCCCTTGCGTATTTGTTTATTTACTCATCGCATCATATACGCAGCGACCGCATGACGCAAGCTGTT
TTACTCAAATACACATCACCTTTTTAGACGGCGGCGCTCGGTTTCTTCAGCGGCCAAGCTGGCCGGCCAG
GCCGCCAGCTTGGCATCAGACAAACCGGCCAGGATTTCATGCAGCCGCACGGTTGAGACGTGCGCGGGCG
GCTCGAACACGTACCCGGCCGCGATCATCTCCGCCTCGATCTCTTCGGTAATGAAAAACGGTTCGTCCTG
GCCGTCCTGGTGCGGTTTCATGCTTGTTCCTCTTGGCGTTCATTCTCGGCGGCCGCCAGGGCGTCGGCCT
CGGTCAATGCGTCCTCACGGAAGGCACCGCGCCGCCTGGCCTCGGTGGGCGTCACTTCCTCGCTGCGCTC
AAGTGCGCGGTACAGGGTCGAGCGATGCACGCCAAGCAGTGCAGCCGCCTCTTTCACGGTGCGGCCTTCC
TGGTCGATCAGCTCGCGGGCGTGCGCGATCTGTGCCGGGGTGAGGGTAGGGCGGGGGCCAAACTTCACGC
CTCGGGCCTTGGCGGCCTCGCGCCCGCTCCGGGTGCGGTCGATGATTAGGGAACGCTCGAACTCGGCAAT
GCCGGCGAACACGGTCAACACCATGCGGCCGGCCGGCGTGGTGGTGTCGGCCCACGGCTCTGCCAGGCTA
CGCAGGCCCGCGCCGGCCTCCTGGATGCGCTCGGCAATGTCCAGTAGGTCGCGGGTGCTGCGGGCCAGGC
GGTCTAGCCTGGTCACTGTCACAACGTCGCCAGGGCGTAGGTGGTCAAGCATCCTGGCCAGCTCCGGGCG
GTCGCGCCTGGTGCCGGTGATCTTCTCGGAAAACAGCTTGGTGCAGCCGGCCGCGTGCAGTTCGGCCCGT
TGGTTGGTCAAGTCCTGGTCGTCGGTGCTGACGCGGGCATAGCCCAGCAGGCCAGCGGCGGCGCTCTTGT
TCATGGCGTAATGTCTCCGGTTCTAGTCGCAAGTATTCTACTTTATGCGACTAAAACACGCGACAAGAAA
ACGCCAGGAAAAGGGCAGGGCGGCAGCCTGTCGCGTAACTTAGGACTTGTGCGACATGTCGTTTTCAGAA
GACGGCTGCACTGAACGTCAGAAGCCGACTGCACTATAGCAGCGGAGGGGTTGGATCAAAGTACTTTGAT
CCCGAGGGGAACCCTGTGGTTGGCATGCACATACAAATGGACGAACGGATAAACCTTTTCACGCCCTTTT
AAATATCCGATTATTCTAATAAACGCTCTTTTCTCTTAGGTTTACCCGCCAATATATCCTGTCAAACACT
GATAGTTTAAACTGAAGGCGGGAAACGACAATCTGATCCAAGCTCAAGCTGCTCTAGCATTCGCCATTCA
GGCTGCGCAACTGTTGGGAAGGGCGATCGGTGCGGGCCTCTTCGCTATTACGCCAGCTGGCGAAAGGGGG
ATGTGCTGCAAGGCGATTAAGTTGGGTAACGCCAGGGTTTTCCCAGTCACGACGTTGTAAAACGACGGCC
AGTGCCAAGCTTGCATGCCTGCAGGTCGACTCTAGATCACTAGTGATCAGATGCAGAGAGACTAACCTCA
GATAGGCGACTTCAAAACCCCCCGAAAATTTGACAATGGAGCTTGAAAAGAATGGCAAAAAAAAATTGGC
TGGATTGTCAACTGGTCCCCTCGTGAGGGGCAATCGTTGAGCGTTCCGACCAATCACTACTTCGACTCTA
GCTGTATATAAACTCAGCTTCGTTTTCTTATCTAAGCGATGTGGGACTTTTGAAGATTGTTTTCAACTTA
AATGGGCCTATATAAGAAATACTATTGTTCTTTCCCATATAAATGGGCCTGCTTCTCTTCTTTCAGATTC
CCAGGGGCCTTTTGAAGATTATCTTCATATCTTAAGAATGAAGATGTTTTATTCAATCAAATTCTTGAAG
GTTCGATGCCTAATCATTCTAATCCTGGGACAAACTATGAAACAAGATACAAAAACTCCGAATGGAAAGT
TAAAAAGAAGAAAACGAAAGCTACGGTTCAAGAAAATGTAAGCTGATAAACAAAAAAAAACTGTATGAAC
GAAGAAGAAGAAAAAAAGCTAAGAAGAAATGATGTATTGTGCGGAAGGCAAGTCGAGTTTCCGTTGTTCA
ACGAAGCTTCTAGTATCCTAGGAAGGTACCAGTCTAGCTCAACAGAGCTTTTAACCCAAATTGGTACAAT
AGAATACAACTTTAGATCATAATTCTCAAAAGAAAGAGATTCCTTAGCTATTCTATCTGCCACTCCATTT
CCTTCTCGGCTTGTATGCACAAGCATAAAATCCTCAAACTTGCTAAGTAGATACTTTATGTCTTGGATAA
TTGGATTGAGACTTGACAAGCATAACTTTCATGTAACCAAAGACACAAGTTGCTGAGAATCCACCTCAAA
AATGATCTTCCTATAATTGAATCGGGATAATGACAGCACAGCCCATCTAAGAGCCTCCACTTCTACTTCC
AGCACGCTTCTTACTTTTACCACAGCTCTTGCACCTAACCATAACACCTTCCCTGTATGATCGCGAAGCA
CCCACCCTAAGCCACATTTTAATCCTTCTGTTGGCCATGCCCCATCAAAGTTGCACTTAACCCAAGATTG
TGGTGGAGCTTCCCATGTTTCTCGTCTGTCCCGACGGTGTTGTGGTTGGTGCTTTCCTTACATTCTGAGC
CTCTTTCCTTCTAATCCACTCATCTGCATCTTCTTGTGTCCTTACTAATACCTCATTGGTTCCAAATTCC
CTCCCTTTAAGCACCAGCTCGTTTCTGTTCTTCCACAGCCTCCCAAGTATCCAAGGGACTAAAGCCTCCA
CATTCTTCAGATCAGGATATTCTTGTTTAAGATGTTGAACTCTATGGAGGTTTGTATGAACTGATGATCT
AGGACCGGATAAGTTCCCTTCTTCATAGCGAACTTATTCAAAGAATGTTTTGTGTATCATTCTTGTTACA
TTGTTATTAATGAAAAAATATTATTGGTCATTGGACTGAACACGAGTGTTAAATATGGACCAGGCCCCAA
ATAAGATCCATTGATATATGAATTAAATAACAAGAATAAATCGAGTCACCAAACCACTTGCCTTTTTTAA
CGAGACTTGTTCACCAACTTGATACAAAAGTCATTATCCTATGCAAATCAATAATCATACAAAAATATCC
AATAACACTAAAAAATTAAAAGAAATGGATAATTTCACAATATGTTATACGATAAAGAAGTTACTTTTCC
AAGAAATTCACTGATTTTATAAGCCCACTTGCATTAGATAAATGGCAAAAAAAAACAAAAAGGAAAAGAA
ATAAAGCACGAAGAATTCTAGAAAATACGAAATACGCTTCAATGCAGTGGGACCCACGGTTCAATTATTG
CCAATTTTCAGCTCCACCGTATATTTAAAAAATAAAACGATAATGCTAAAAAAATATAAATCGTAACGAT
CGTTAAATCTCAACGGCTGGATCTTATGACGACCGTTAGAAATTGTGGTTGTCGACGAGTCAGTAATAAA
CGGCGTCAAAGTGGTTGCAGCCGGCACACACGAGTCGTGTTTATCAACTCAAAGCACAAATACTTTTCCT
CAACCTAAAAATAAGGCAATTAGCCAAAAACAACTTTGCGTGTAAACAACGCTCAATACACGTGTCATTT
TATTATTAGCTATTGCTTCACCGCCTTAGCTTTCTCGTGACCTAGTCGTCCTCGTCTTTTCTTCTTCTTC
TTCTATAAAACAATACCCAAAGAGCTCTTCTTCTTCACAATTCAGATTTCAATTTCTCAAAATCTTAAAA
ACTTTCTCTCAATTCTCTCTACCGTGATCAAGGTAAATTTCTGTGTTCCTTATTCTCTCAAAATCTTCGA
TTTTGTTTTCGTTCGATCCCAATTTCGTATATGTTCTTTGGTTTAGATTCTGTTAATCTTAGATCGAAGA
CGATTTTCTGGGTTTGATCGTTAGATATCATCTTAATTCTCGATTAGGGTTTCATAGATATCATCCGATT
TGTTCAAATAATTTGAGTTTTGTCGAATAATTACTCTTCGATTTGTGATTTCTATCTAGATCTGGTGTTA
GTTTCTAGTTTGTGCGATCGAATTTGTCGATTAATCTGAGTTTTTCTGATTAACAGATGCCGAAGCCCGC
CGTCGAATCAGAGTTTTCCAAAGTCCTCAAGAAACACTTTCCTGGGGAGCGTTTTAGGTCTAGCTATATG
AAGAGGGGGGGTAAAATTCTGGCAGCACAAGGCGAGGAAGCTGTAGTGGCGTACTTGCAGGGAAAGAGTG
AGGAGGAACCGCCGAATTTTCAGCCGCCGGCGAAGTGCCACGTGGTCACCAAAAGCAGGGATTTCGCAGA
ATGGCCCATAATGAAAGCCTCTGAAGCCATACAGAGGTACATCTATGCGCTCAGCACTACAGAGCGAGCT
GCCTGCAAACCGGGTAAGAGCTCAGAAAGTCACGCGGCCTGGTTCGCGGCTACAGGGGTGAGCAATCACG
GCTATTCTCATGTACAAGGTCTTAACCTGATCTTTGACCACACGCTAGGACGATACGATGGCGTTTTAAA
GAAAGTACAGCTTCGAAATGAGAAGGCCCGAGCTAGATTGGCTGCAATAAACGCCGCTCGAGCTGCAGCT
GGATTGCCGGAAATCAAGGCCGAGGAGGAGGAGGTAGCTACAAATGAAACAGGTCATCTACTACAGCCGC
CAGGCATAAACCCATCATTCTACGTCTACCAGACCATATCTCCGCAGGCTTACCGACCAAGGGACGAAAT
AGTGTTACCACCCGAGTACGCCGGTTACGTCAGGGATCCGAACGCTCCGATTCCACTGGGCGTGGTCAGG
AACCGTTGTGACATACAGAAGGGTTGCCCGGGATATATACCCGAGTGGCAGAGGGAAGCTGGTACGGCAA
TTAGTCCCAAGACAGGAAAAGCAGTGACGGTTCCAGGACTTAGCCCGAAGAAGAATAAACGTATGCGTAG
GTACTGGAGGTCAGAAAAGGAGAAGGCTCAAGATGCACTTCTCGTAACTGTAAGGATAGGTACCGATTGG
GTAGTCATAGACGTAAGAGGATTACTAAGAAACGCCAGGTAAGTTTCTGCTTCTACCTTTGATATATATA
TAATAATTATCATTAATTAGTAGTAATATAATATTTCAAATATTTTTTTCAAAATAAAAGAATGTAGTAT
ATAGCAATTGCTTTTCTGTAGTTTATAAGTGTGTATATTTTAATTTATAACTTTTCTAATATATGACCAA
AATTTGTTGATGTGCAGGTGGAGGACTATTGCTCCCAAGGACATAAGTTTAAATGCACTTCTAGATTTAT
TTACCGGTGATCCAGTCATCGATGTCAGACGAAACATCGTGACCTTCACCTATACCTTGGACGCTTGCGG
AACTTATGCTAGAAAATGGACTCTCAAGGGAAAACAGACAAAAGCAACCTTAGATAAACTGACAGCGACA
CAAACTGTGGCCTTAGTTGCTATAGATCTGGGACAAACAAACCCAATTAGCGCGGGTATCAGTCGTGTCA
CACAGGAGAACGGGGCCCTCCAGTGCGAACCGCTTGATCGTTTTACATTGCCTGATGACCTTTTGAAAGA
TATTTCTGCGTACCGAATTGCATGGGACCGTAACGAGGAGGAACTCAGGGCCAGATCCGTTGAGGCACTC
CCAGAGGCACAACAAGCAGAGGTCAGAGCTCTGGACGGGGTCTCCAAAGAGACCGCGCGTACACAGTTGT
GCGCGGACTTCGGTCTGGACCCAAAGCGACTACCGTGGGATAAAATGAGTAGCAATACCACGTTCATAAG
CGAGGCGCTCCTTTCCAACAGCGTATCCCGTGACCAAGTATTCTTTACCCCGGCCCCAAAGAAAGGAGCC
AAGAAGAAAGCACCGGTGGAAGTGATGCGAAAAGACAGGACATGGGCGCGAGCGTACAAACCACGACTCT
CAGTAGAAGCACAAAAGTTGAAAAATGAGGCTCTTTGGGCTTTGAAGCGTACCTCTCCAGAATATCTAAA
GTTGTCACGACGTAAAGAAGAATTGTGTAGGAGGTCCATTAATTACGTGATAGAAAAAACTAGAAGGCGA
ACCCAATGCCAAATTGTGATCCCCGTTATAGAAGATCTAAATGTCCGATTTTTCCACGGGTCTGGCAAAC
GACTCCCGGGCTGGGATAACTTCTTCACGGCAAAGAAGGAAAACCGATGGTTTATCCAAGGGCTACATAA
GGCGTTTTCTGACTTAAGGACCCACCGATCCTTCTACGTGTTCGAGGTGCGTCCAGAGAGAACATCAATC
ACCTGTCCGAAATGCGGGCACTGTGAAGTGGGGAACAGGGATGGAGAAGCCTTTCAGTGTCTCAGTTGCG
GTAAGACATGCAACGCAGATCTGGACGTAGCGACACATAACTTGACTCAAGTGGCGCTCACCGGCAAAAC
AATGCCGAAGAGAGAGGAGCCTAGAGATGCACAAGGGACAGCCCCCGCGAGAAAGACGAAGAAAGCTAGC
AAGTCAAAGGCACCCCCGGCTGAACGTGAGGATCAGACTCCCGCTCAAGAGCCGTCCCAAACGTCCGGAT
CCGGACCGAAGAAAAAGCGAAAGGTAGAGGATCCTAAAAAGAAGCGTAAAGTCTCCTTGGGTTCTGGCTC
CGACTATAAGGATGACGATGACAAAGACTATAAGGATGACGACGACAAGTGAAGAGCTTTCGTTCGTATC
ATCGGTTTCGACAACGTTCGTCAAGTTCAATGCATCAGTTTCATTGCGCACACACCAGAATCCTACTGAG
TTTGAGTATTATGGCATTGGGAAAACTGTTTTTCTTGTACCATTTGTTGTGCTTGTAATTTACTGTGTTT
TTTATTCGGTTTTCGCTATCGAACTGTGAAATGGAAATGGATGGAGAAGAGTTAATGAATGATATGGTCC
TTTTGTTCATTCTCAAATTAATATTATTTGTTTTTTCTCTTATTTGTTGTGTGTTGAATTTGAAATTATA
AGAGATATGCAAACATTTTGTTTTGAGTAAAAATGTGTCAAATCGTGGCCTCTAATGACCGAAGTTAATA
TGAGGAGTAAAACACTTGTAGTTGTACCATTATGCTTATTCACTAGGCAACAAATATATTTTCAGACCTA
GAAAAGCTGCAAATGTTACTGAATACAAGTATGTCCTCTTGTGTTTTAGACATTTATGAACTTTCCTTTA
TGTAATTTTCCAGAATCCTTGTCAGATTCTAATCATTGCTTTATAATTATAGTTATACTCATGGATTTGT
AGTTGAGTATGAAAATATTTTTTAATGCATTTTATGACTTGCCAATTGATTGACAACGAATTCGTAATC
Features (pLannotate 1.2.2; 22 found; start..end, strand, type, name):
     26..48      -  protein_bind   lac operator (fragment): The lac repressor binds to the lac operator to inhibit transcription in E. coli. This inhibition can be relieved by adding lactose or isopropyl-β-D-thiogalactopyranoside (IPTG). lac repressor encoded by lacI
     52..82      -  promoter       lac promoter: promoter for the E. coli lac operon
     97..118     -  protein_bind   CAP binding site: CAP binding activates transcription in the presence of cAMP. E. coli catabolite activator protein
    131..219     -  CDS            lacI (fragment): lac repressor; lacI; The lac repressor binds to the lac operator to inhibit transcription in E. coli. This inhibition can be relieved by adding lactose or isopropyl-β-D-thiogalactopyranoside (IPTG).
    309..985     +  promoter       CaMV 35S promoter (enhanced): cauliflower mosaic virus 35S promoter with a duplicated enhancer region
   1052..2077    +  CDS            HygR: hygromycin B phosphotransferase confers resistance to hygromycin
   2118..2292    +  polyA_signal   CaMV poly(A) signal: cauliflower mosaic virus polyadenylation signal
   2370..2394    -  misc_feature   LB T-DNA repeat: left border repeat from nopaline C58 T-DNA
   2819..3613    +  CDS            KanR: aminoglycoside phosphotransferase; aphA-3; confers resistance to kanamycin
   3700..4288    +  rep_origin     ori: high-copy-number ColE1/pMB1/pBR322/pUC origin of replication
   4474..4614    -  misc_feature   bom: basis of mobility region from pBR322
   4716..4755    -  CDS            rop (fragment): Rop protein, which maintains plasmids at low copy number; rop
   4958..5152    -  rep_origin     pVS1 oriV: origin of replication for the Pseudomonas plasmid pVS1 (Heeb et al., 2000)
   5218..6291    -  CDS            pVS1 RepA: replication protein from the Pseudomonas plasmid pVS1 (Heeb et al., 2000)
   6720..7349    -  CDS            pVS1 StaA: stability protein from the Pseudomonas plasmid pVS1 (Heeb et al., 2000)
   7909..8310    -  CDS            Y4CG_SINFN (fragment): Protein inferred from homology: Swiss-Prot protein existence level 3. From Sinorhizobium fredii (strain NBRC 101917 / NGR234).
   8650..8674    -  misc_feature   RB T-DNA repeat: right border repeat from nopaline C58 T-DNA
   8740..8894    -  CDS            lacZα (fragment): LacZα fragment of β-galactosidase; lacZ fragment
   8897..8926    -  misc_feature   MCS (fragment): pUC18/19 multiple cloning site
  12499..12687   +  intron         IV2 intron: modified second intron of the potato ST-LS1 gene (Vancanneyt et al., 1990)
  14071..14094   +  CDS            3xFLAG (fragment): three tandem FLAG® epitope tags, followed by an enterokinase cleavage site
  14125..14757   +  terminator     E9 terminator: terminator and polyadenylation signal from the pea rbcS-E9 gene
