[The description below was written by a language model from this plasmid's Addgene catalogue record and pLannotate feature annotations shown in this document.]
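Description:
pC1300_pUB10_pco-nCASphi_E9t_V2_U6_AtPDS3_gRNA10 is a 14.8 kb T-DNA binary vector built on the pCambia1300 backbone for CRISPR genome editing in plants. It is maintained in E. coli through a high-copy ColE1/pUC-type origin and a kanamycin resistance gene (aphA-3). The pVS1 origin with its RepA replication and StaA stability genes supports maintenance in Agrobacterium. A pBR322 bom site is also present. Left and right border repeats from nopaline C58 T-DNA delimit the segment transferred into the plant genome. Within that segment, an enhanced CaMV 35S promoter drives hygromycin B phosphotransferase, followed by the CaMV poly(A) signal, allowing hygromycin selection of transformed plants.

The editing payload consists of two cassettes assembled by Gibson cloning. The first expresses pco-nCasphi-2, an Arabidopsis codon-optimized version of the compact CasΦ-2 nuclease (about 2.5 kb), from the UBQ10 promoter and terminates it with the pea rbcS-E9 terminator. The feature table places a modified potato ST-LS1 IV2 intron in the region where this coding sequence is expected. Such an intron is commonly included to restrict expression to plant cells rather than bacteria, although the record does not state its purpose here. A FLAG-type epitope fragment lies just upstream of the terminator, suggesting a C-terminal tag for detection. The second cassette uses the Pol III AtU6-26 promoter to transcribe guide RNA 10 against Arabidopsis PDS3. The automated annotation did not detect the UBQ10 promoter, the nuclease coding sequence or the U6-guide unit, so their positions rest on the catalogue description. The construct is meant for testing CasΦ-mediated editing of PDS3 in Arabidopsis.
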