Addgene plasmid #197965: pC1300_pUB10_pco-nCASphi_E9t_V2_U6_AtPDS3_gRNA10
Purpose: T-DNA binary vector to express pco-nCasphi driven by UBQ10 gene promoter, and the AtPDS3 guide RNA 10 driven by U6 promoter.
Depositing lab: Steven Jacobsen. Depositing organization: University of California, Los Angeles (UCLA). Publication: Genome editing in plants using the compact editor CasPhi. Li Z, Zhong Z, Wu Z, Pausch P, Al-Shayeb B, Amerasekera J, Doudna JA, Jacobsen SE. Proc Natl Acad Sci U S A. 2023 Jan 24;120(4):e2216822120. doi: 10.1073/pnas.2216822120. Epub 2023 Jan 18. PubMed 36652483.
Backbone
  Vector backbone: pCambia1300
  Total vector size (bp): 14769
  Vector type: Plant Expression, CRISPR
Growth in bacteria
  Bacterial resistance: Kanamycin, 50 μg/mL
  Growth temperature: 37°C
  Growth strain: DH5alpha
  Copy number: High Copy
Gene/Insert 1
  Gene/Insert name: pco-nCasphi-2 (alt name: Arabidopsis codon optimized nCasphi-2)
  Species: Synthetic
  Insert size (bp): 2460
  Promoter: pUBQ10
  Cloning method: Gibson Cloning
  Sequencing primers: 5′ GTGATTTCTATCTAGATCTGGTGTTAGT; 3′ CTGATGCATTGAACTTGACGAACGT
Gene/Insert 2
  Gene/Insert name: AtPDS3 gRNA10 (alt name: AtPDS3 guide RNA10 driven by the AtU6-26 promoter)
  Species: Synthetic
  Promoter: AtU6-26
  Cloning method: Gibson Cloning
  Sequencing primers: 5′ CTAGAAGCTTCGTTGAACAACGGA; 3′ ACGTTGTAAAACGACGGCCAGT
Terms and licenses: Academic/Nonprofit Terms; Industry Terms: Not Available to Industry
How to cite: pC1300_pUB10_pco-nCASphi_E9t_V2_U6_AtPDS3_gRNA10 was a gift from Steven Jacobsen (Addgene plasmid # 197965 ; http://n2t.net/addgene:197965 ; RRID:Addgene_197965)
